>Addgene plasmid #145704 | pGBW-m4046784 | addgene full sequence | sequence record 382442 | Addgene NGS Result
TAATACGACTCACTATAGGGGAATTGTGAGCGGATAACAATTCCCCTCTAGAAATAATTTTGTTTAACTT
TAAGAAGGAGACTCTTCTATGTTTCATCTCGTTGACTTTCAGGTTACTATAGCAGAGATATTACTAATTA
TTATGAGGACTTTTAAAGTTTCCATTTGGAATCTTGATTACATCATAAACCTCATAATTAAAAATTTATC
TAAGTCACTAACTGAGAATAAATATTCTCAATTAGATGAAGAGCAACCAATGGAGATTGATGAGAACCTG
TACTTTCAAAGCTACCCGTATGACGTTCCTGATTATGCCTAACCGGCTTATCGGTCAGTTTCACCTGATT
TACGTAAAAACCCGCTTCGGCGGGTTTTTGCTTTTGGAGGGGCAGAAAGATGAATGACTGTCCACGACGC
TATACCCAAAAGAAAAAGCTTGAGATCCTTTTTTTCTGCGCGTAATCTGCTGCTTGCAAACAAAAAAACC
ACCGCTACCAGCGGTGGTTTGTTTGCCGGATCAAGAGCTACCAACTCTTTTTCCGAAGGTAACTGGCTTC
AGCAGAGCGCAGATACCAAATACTGTTCTTCTAGTGTAGCCGTAGTTAGGCCACCACTTCAAGAACTCTG
TAGCACCGCCTACATACCTCGCTCTGCTAATCCTGTTACCAGTGGCTGCTGCCAGTGGCGATAAGTCGTG
TCTTACCGGGTTGGACTCAAGACGATAGTTACCGGATAAGGCGCAGCGGTCGGGCTGAACGGGGGGTTCG
TGCACACAGCCCAGCTTGGAGCGAACGACCTACACCGAACTGAGATACCTACAGCGTGAGCTATGAGAAA
GCGCCACGCTTCCCGAAGGGAGAAAGGCGGACAGGTATCCGGTAAGCGGCAGGGTCGGAACAGGAGAGCG
CACGAGGGAGCTTCCAGGGGGAAACGCCTGGTATCTTTATAGTCCTGTCGGGTTTCGCCACCTCTGACTT
GAGCGTCGATTTTTGTGATGCTCGTCAGGGGGGCGGAGCCTATGGAAATTGATCGGGCACGTAAGAGGTT
CCAACTTTCACCATAATGAAATAAGATCACTACCGGGCGTATTTTTTGAGTTATCGAGATTTTCAGGAGC
TAAGGAAGCTAAAATGGAGAAAAAAATCACTGGATATACCACCGTTGATATATCCCAATGGCATCGTAAA
GAACATTTTGAGGCATTTCAGTCAGTTGCTCAATGTACCTATAACCAGACCGTTCAGCTGGATATTACGG
CCTTTTTAAAGACCGTAAAGAAAAATAAGCACAAGTTTTATCCGGCCTTTATTCACATTCTTGCCCGCCT
GATGAATGCTCATCCGGAATTTCGTATGGCAATGAAAGACGGTGAGCTGGTGATATGGGATAGTGTTCAC
CCTTGTTACACCGTTTTCCATGAGCAAACTGAAACGTTTTCATCGCTCTGGAGTGAATACCACGACGATT
TCCGGCAGTTTCTACACATATATTCGCAAGATGTGGCGTGTTACGGTGAAAACCTGGCCTATTTCCCTAA
AGGGTTTATTGAGAATATGTTTTTCGTTTCAGCCAATCCCTGGGTGAGTTTCACCAGTTTTGATTTAAAC
GTGGCCAATATGGACAACTTCTTCGCCCCCGTTTTCACCATGGGCAAATATTATACGCAAGGCGACAAGG
TGCTGATGCCGCTGGCGATTCAGGTTCATCATGCCGTTTGTGATGGCTTCCATGTCGGCAGAATGCTTAA
TGAATTACAACAGTACTGCGATGAGTGGCAGGGCGGGGCGTAATTTGATATCGAGCTCGCTTGGACTCCT
GTTGATAGATCCAGTAATGACCTCAGAACTCCATCTGGATTTGTTCAGAACGCTCGGTTGCCGCCGGGCG
TTTTTTATTGGTCATCGATCTCGATCCCGCGAAAT
Features (pLannotate 1.2.2; 8 found; start..end, strand, type, name):
      1..19      +  promoter       T7 promoter: promoter for bacteriophage T7 RNA polymerase
     20..44      +  protein_bind   lac operator: The lac repressor binds to the lac operator to inhibit transcription in E. coli. This inhibition can be relieved by adding lactose or isopropyl-β-D-thiogalactopyranoside (IPTG). lac repressor encoded by lacI
     59..81      +  RBS            RBS: efficient ribosome binding site from bacteriophage T7 gene 10 (Olins and Rangwala, 1989)
     89..271     +  CDS            NS6_SARS2: Experimental evidence at protein level: Swiss-Prot protein existence level 1. Disrupts cell nuclear import complex formation by tethering karyopherin alpha 2 and karyopherin beta 1 to the membrane. Retention of import factors at the ER/Golgi membrane leads to a loss of transport into the nucleus. Thereby prevents STAT1 nuclear translocation in response to interferon signaling, thus blocking the expression of interferon stimulated genes (ISGs) that display multiple antiviral activities (PubMed:33097660). Suppresses IFN-beta production possibly by blocking IRF3 nuclear translocation (PubMed:3297
    440..1028    +  rep_origin     ori: high-copy-number ColE1/pMB1/pBR322/pUC origin of replication
   1036..1133    +  promoter       cat promoter: promoter of the E. coli cat gene encoding chloramphenicol acetyltransferase
   1134..1790    +  CDS            cat: CAT_ECOLX - Experimental evidence at protein level: Swiss-Prot protein existence level 1. This enzyme is an effector of chloramphenicol resistance in bacteria. From Escherichia coli. This protein is used as a marker in many commonly used cloning vectors, such as pACYC184.
   1864..1898    +  terminator     lambda t0 terminator: minimal transcription terminator from phage lambda (Scholtissek and Grosse, 1987)
