[The description below was written by a language model from this plasmid's Addgene catalogue record and pLannotate feature annotations shown in this document.]
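Description:
pGBW-m4046784 is a very compact bacterial expression plasmid (about 1.9 kb in the sequenced record) for producing the SARS-CoV-2 ORF6 accessory protein in E. coli. Its minimal backbone has just two maintenance elements. One is a high-copy ColE1/pUC-type origin of replication. The other is a chloramphenicol acetyltransferase (cat) gene driven by its native promoter, which provides chloramphenicol selection. A lambda t0 terminator sits downstream of the resistance gene.

The expression cassette begins with a T7 promoter followed directly by a lac operator, then the strong ribosome binding site from phage T7 gene 10 and an ATG start codon. Transcription therefore needs a host that supplies T7 RNA polymerase. Lac repressor holds it in check until IPTG or lactose is added, but no lacI gene is annotated on the plasmid, so the repressor would have to come from the host. The insert is the wild-type ORF6 coding sequence, annotated as NS6_SARS2. ORF6 is a small protein that antagonises interferon signalling by tethering karyopherin import factors at ER/Golgi membranes, which blocks nuclear translocation of STAT1 and possibly of IRF3.

The catalogue entry lists a C-terminal TEV-cleavable HA tag carried on the backbone, which would allow immunodetection or capture followed by tag removal. The automated feature table does not annotate the TEV site or HA epitope. It also shows no terminator immediately after the ORF, although an unannotated stretch lies between the ORF6 coding sequence and the origin.

The plasmid belongs to a set of SARS-CoV-2 protein expression constructs and is suited to inducible recombinant production of ORF6 for biochemical or interaction studies.
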