Addgene plasmid #145704: pGBW-m4046784
Purpose: Bacterial Expression plasmid for SARS-CoV-2 ORF6 protein
Depositing lab: Ginkgo Bioworks & Benjie Chen. Depositing organization: Ginkgo Bioworks.
Backbone
  Vector backbone: ori-013 - marker | cmR
  Backbone size w/o insert (bp): 1462
  Vector type: Bacterial Expression
Growth in bacteria
  Bacterial resistance: Chloramphenicol, 25 μg/mL
  Growth temperature: 30°C
  Growth strain: DH5alpha
  Copy number: High Copy
Gene/Insert
  Gene/Insert name: SARS-CoV-2 ORF6 protein
  Species: Escherichia coli str. K-12 substr. MG1655; Severe acute respiratory syndrome coronavirus 2
  Insert size (bp): 179
  Mutation: wt
  Entrez Gene: ORF6 (a.k.a. GU280_gp06)
  Promoter: Promoter | pT7 ; Operator | lacO ; RBS | T7_rbs ; Start Codon | ATG
  Tag / fusion protein: Cleavable TEV;HA (C terminal on backbone)
  Cloning method: Unknown
Resource information
  A portion of this plasmid was derived from a plasmid made by: GinkgoBioworks
Depositor comments: NCBI Reference Sequence: YP_009724394.1
How to cite: pGBW-m4046784 was a gift from Ginkgo Bioworks & Benjie Chen (Addgene plasmid # 145704 ; http://n2t.net/addgene:145704 ; RRID:Addgene_145704)
